>Addgene plasmid #154756 | pAT03-Apr | addgene full sequence | sequence record 309470 | Addgene NGS Result
AGCTTGGCTGTTTTGGCGGATGAGAGAAGATTTTCAGCCTGATACAGATTAAATCAGAACGCAGAAGCGG
TCTGATAAAACAGAATTTGCCTGGCGGCAGTAGCGCGGTGGTCCCACCTGACCCCATGCCGAACTCAGAA
GTGAAACGCCGTAGCGCCGATGGTAGTGTGGGGTCTCCCCATGCGAGAGTAGGGAACTGCCAGGCATCAA
ATAAAACGAAAGGCTCAGTCGAAAGACTGGGCCTTTCGTTTTATCTGTTGTTTGTCGGTGAACGCTCTCC
TGAGTAGGACAAATCCGCCGGGAGCGGATTTGAACGTTGCGAAGCAACGGCCCGGAGGGTGGCGGGCAGG
ACGCCCGCCATAAACTGCCAGGCATCAAATTAAGCAGAAGGCCATCCTGACGGATGGCCTTTTTGCGTTT
CTACAAACTCTTTTGTTTATTTTTCTAAATACATTCAAATATGTATCCGCTCATGAGACAATAACCCTGA
TAAATGCTTCAATAATATTGAAAAAGGAAGAGTATGAGTATTCAACATTTCCGTGTCGCCCTTATTCCCT
TTTTTGCGGCATTTTGCCTTCCTGTTTTTGCTCACCCAGAAACGCTGGTGAAAGTAAAAGATGCTGAAGA
TCAGTTGGGTGCACGAGTGGGTTACATCGAACTGGATCTCAACAGCGGTAAGATCCTTGAGAGTTTTCGC
CCCGAAGAACGTTTTCCAATGATGAGCACTTTTAAAGTTCTGCTATGTGGCGCGGTATTATCCCGTGTTG
ACGCCGGGCAAGAGCAACTCGGTCGCCGCATACACTATTCTCAGAATGACTTGGTTGAGTACTCACCAGT
CACAGAAAAGCATCTTACGGATGGCATGACAGTAAGAGAATTATGCAGTGCTGCCATAACCATGAGTGAT
AACACTGCGGCCAACTTACTCCTGACAACGGAATAGGAACTTATGAGCTCAGCCAATCGACTGGCGAGCG
GCATCGCATTCTTCGCATCCCGCCTCTGGCGGATGCAGGAAGATCAACGGATCTCGGCCCAGTTGACCCA
GGGCTGTCGCCACAATGTCGCGGGAGCGGATCAACCGAGCAAAGGCATGACCGACTGGACCTTCCTTCTG
AAGGCTCTTCTCCTTGAGCCACCTGTCCGCCAAGGCAAAGCGCTCACAGCAGTGGTCATTCTCGAGATAA
TCGACGCGTACCAACTTGCCATCCTGAAGAATGGTGCAGTGTCTCGGCACCCCATAGGGAACCTTTGCCA
TCAACTCGGCAAGATGCAGCGTCGTGTTGGCATCGTGTCCCACGCCGAGGAGAAGTACCTGCCCATCGAG
TTCATGGACACGGGCGACCGGGCTTGCAGGCGAGTGAGGTGGCAGGGGCAATGGATCAGAGATGATCTGC
TCTGCCTGTGGCCCCGCTGCCGCAAAGGCAAATGGATGGGCGCTGCGCTTTACATTTGGCAGGCGCCAGA
ATGTGTCAGAGACAACTCCAAGGTCCGGTGTAACGGGCGACGTGGCAGGATCGAACGGCTCGTCGTCCAG
ACCTGACCACGAGGGCATGACGAGCGTCCCTCCCGGACCCAGCGCAGCACGCAGGGCCTCGATCAGTCCA
AGTGGCCCATCTTCGAGGGGCCGGACGCTACGGAAGGAGCTGTGGACCAGCAGCACACCGCCGGGGGTAA
CCCCAAGGTTGAGAAGCTGACCGATGAGCTCGGCTTTTCGCCATTCGTATTGCACGACATTGCACTCCAC
CGCTGATGACATCAGTCGATCATAGCACGATCAACGGCACTGTTGCAAATAGTCGGTGGTGATAAACTTA
TCATCCCCTTTTGCTTATGGAGCTGCACATGAACCCATTCAAAGGCCGGCATTTTCAGCGTGACATCATT
CTGTGGGCCGTACGCTGGTACTGCAAATACGGCATCAGTTACCGTGAGCTGCATTTTCCGCTGCATAACC
CTGCTTCGGGGTCATTATAGCGATTTTTTCGGTATATCCATCCTTTTTCGCACGATATACAGGATTTTGC
CAAAGGGTTCGTGTAGACTTTCCTTGGTGTATCCAACGGCGTCAGCGGAGGACCGAAGGAGCTAACCGCT
TTTTTGCACAACATGGGGGATCATGTAACTCGCCTTGATCGTTGGGAACCGGAGCTGAATGAAGCCATAC
CAAACGACGAGCGTGACACCACGATGCCTGTAGCAATGGCAACAACGTTGCGCAAACTATTAACTGGCGA
ACTACTTACTCTAGCTTCCCGGCAACAATTAATAGACTGGATGGAGGCGGATAAAGTTGCAGGACCACTT
CTGCGCTCGGCCCTTCCGGCTGGCTGGTTTATTGCTGATAAATCTGGAGCCGGTGAGCGTGGGTCTCGCG
GTATCATTGCAGCACTGGGGCCAGATGGTAAGCCCTCCCGTATCGTAGTTATCTACACGACGGGGAGTCA
GGCAACTATGGATGAACGAAATAGACAGATCGCTGAGATAGGTGCCTCACTGATTAAGCATTGGTAACTG
TCAGACCAAGTTTACTCATATATACTTTAGATTGATTTCTGAAAGCGACCAGGTGCTCGGCGTGGCAAGA
CTCGCAGCGAACCCGTAGAAAGCCATGCTCCAGCCGCCCGCATTGGAGAAATTCTTCAAATTCCCGTTGC
ACATAGCCCGGCAATTCCTTTCCCTGCTCTGCCATAAGCGCAGCGAATGCCGGGTAATACTCGTCAACGA
TCTGATAGAGAAGGGTTTGCTCGGGTCGGTGGCTCTGGTAACGACCAGTATCCCGATCCCGGCTGGCCGT
CCTGGCCGCCACATGAGGCATGTTCCGCGTCCTTGCAATACTGTGTTTACATACAGTCTATCGCTTAGCG
GAAAGTTCTTTTACCCTCAGCCGAAATGCCTGCCGTTGCTAGACATTGCCAGCCAGTGCCCGTCACTCCC
GTACTAACTGTCACGAACCCCTGCAATAACTGTCACGCCCCCCTGCAATAACTGTCACGAACCCCTGCAA
TAACTGTCACGCCCCCAAACCTGCAAACCCAGCAGGGGCGGGGGCTGGCGGGGTGTTGGAAAAATCCATC
CATGATTATCTAAGAATAATCCACTAGGCGCGGTTATCAGCGCCCTTGTGGGGCGCTGCTGCCCTTGCCC
AATATGCCCGGCCAGAGGCCGGATAGCTGGTCTATTCGCTGCGCTAGGCTACACACCGCCCCACCGCTGC
GCGGCAGGGGGAAAGGCGGGCAAAGCCCGCTAAACCCCACACCAAACCCCGCAGAAATACGCTGGAGCGC
TTTTAGCCGCTTTAGCGGCCTTTCCCCCTACCCGAAGGGTGGGGGCGCGTGTGCAGCCCCGCAGGGCCTG
TCTCGGTCGATCATTCAGCCCGGCTCATCCTTCTGGCGTGGCGGCAGACCGAACAAGGCGCGGTCGTGGT
CGCGTTCAAGGTACGCATCCATTGCCGCCATGAGCCGATCCTCCGGCCACTCGCTGCTGTTCACCTTGGC
CAAAATCATGGCCCCCACCAGCACCTTGCGCCTTGTTTCGTTCTTGCGCTCTTGCTGCTGTTCCCTTGCC
CGCACCCGCTGAATTTCGGCATTGATTCGCGCTCGTTGTTCTTCGAGCTTGGCCAGCCGATCCGCCGCCT
TGTTGCTCCCCTTAACCATCTTGACACCCCATTGTTAATGTGCTGTCTCGTAGGCTATCATGGAGGCACA
GCGGCGGCAATCCCGACCCTACTTTGTAGGGGAGGGCGCACTTACCGGTTTCTCTTCGAGAAACTGGCCT
AACGGCCACCCTTCGGGCGGTGCGCTCTCCGAGGGCCATTGCATGGAGCCGAAAAGCAAAAGCAACAGCG
AGGCAGCATGGCGATTTATCACCTTACGGCGAAAACCGGCAGCAGGTCGGGCGGCCAATCGGCCAGGGCC
AAGGCCGACTACATCCAGCGCGAAGGCAAGTATGCCCGCGACATGGATGAAGTCTTGCACGCCGAATCCG
GGCACATGCCGGAGTTCGTCGAGCGGCCCGCCGACTACTGGGATGCTGCCGACCTGTATGAACGCGCCAA
TGGGCGGCTGTTCAAGGAGGTCGAATTTGCCCTGCCGGTCGAGCTGACCCTCGACCAGCAGAAGGCGCTG
GCGTCCGAGTTCGCCCAGCACCTGACCGGTGCCGAGCGCCTGCCGTATACGCTGGCCATCCATGCCGGTG
GCGGCGAGAACCCGCACTGCCACCTGATGATCTCCGAGCGGATCAATGACGGCATCGAGCGGCCCGCCGC
TCAGTGGTTCAAGCGGTACAACGGCAAGACCCCGGAGAAGGGCGGGGCACAGAAGACCGAAGCGCTCAAG
CCCAAGGCATGGCTTGAGCAGACCCGCGAGGCATGGGCCGACCATGCCAACCGGGCATTAGAGCGGGCTG
GCCACGACGCCCGCATTGACCACAGAACACTTGAGGCGCAGGGCATCGAGCGCCTGCCCGGTGTTCACCT
GGGGCCGAACGTGGTGGAGATGGAAGGCCGGGGCATCCGCACCGACCGGGCAGACGTGGCCCTGAACATC
GACACCGCCAACGCCCAGATCATCGACTTACAGGAATACCGGGAGGCAATAGACCATGAACGCAATCGAC
AGAGTGAAGAAATCCAGAGGCATCAACGAGTTAGCGGAGCAGATCGAACCGCTGGCCCAGAGCATGGCGA
CACTGGCCGACGAAGCCCGGCAGGTCATGAGCCAGACCCAGCAGGCCAGCGAGGCGCAGGCGGCGGAGTG
GCTGAAAGCCCAGCGCCAGACAGGGGCGGCATGGGTGGAGCTGGCCAAAGAGTTGCGGGAGGTAGCCGCC
GAGGTGAGCAGCGCCGCGCAGAGCGCCCGGAGCGCGTCGCGGGGGTGGCACTGGAAGCTATGGCTAACCG
TGATGCTGGCTTCCATGATGCCTACGGTGGTGCTGCTGATCGCATCGTTGCTCTTGCTCGACCTGACGCC
ACTGACAACCGAGGACGGCTCGATCTGGCTGCGCTTGGTGGCCCGATGAAGAACGACAGGACTTTGCAGG
CCATAGGCCGACAGCTCAAGGCCATGGGCTGTGAGCGCTTCGATATCGGCGTCAGGGACGCCACCACCGG
CCAGATGATGAACCGGGAATGGTCAGCCGCCGAAGTGCTCCAGAACACGCCATGGCTCAAGCGGATGAAT
GCCCAGGGCAATGACGTGTATATCAGGCCCGCCGAGCAGGAGCGGCATGGTCTGGTGCTGGTGGACGACC
TCAGCGAGTTTGACCTGGATGACATGAAAGCCGAGGGCCGGGAGCCTGCCCTGGTAGTGGAAACCAGCCC
GAAGAACTATCAGGCATGGGTCAAGGTGGCCGACGCCGCAGGCGGTGAACTTCGGGGGCAGATTGCCCGG
ACGCTGGCCAGCGAGTACGACGCCGACCCGGCCAGCGCCGACAGCCGCCACTATGGCCGCTTGGCGGGCT
TCACCAACCGCAAGGACAAGCACACCACCCGCGCCGGTTATCAGCCGTGGGTGCTGCTGCGTGAATCCAA
GGGCAAGACCGCCACCGCTGGCCCGGCGCTGGTGCAGCAGGCTGGCCAGCAGATCGAGCAGGCCCAGCGG
CAGCAGGAGAAGGCCCGCAGGCTGGCCAGCCTCGAACTGCCCGAGCGGCAGCTTAGCCGCCACCGGCGCA
CGGCGCTGGACGAGTACCGCAGCGAGATGGCCGGGCTGGTCAAGCGCTTCGGTGATGACCTCAGCAAGTG
CGACTTTATCGCCGCGCAGAAGCTGGCCAGCCGGGGCCGCAGTGCCGAGGAAATCGGCAAGGCCATGGCC
GAGGCCAGCCCAGCGCTGGCAGAGCGCAAGCCCGGCCACGAAGCGGATTACATCGAGCGCACCGTCAGCA
AGGTCATGGGTCTGCCCAGCGTCCAGCTTGCGCGGGCCGAGCTGGCACGGGCACCGGCACCCCGCCAGCG
AGGCATGGACAGGGGCGGGCCAGATTTCAGCATGTAGTGCTTGCGTTGGTACTCACGCCTGTTATACTAT
GAGTACTCACGCACAGAAGGGGGTTTTATGGAATACGAAAAAAGCGCTTCAGGGTCGGTCTACCTGATCA
AAAGTGACAAGGGCTATTGGTTGCCCGGTGGCTTTGGTTATACGTCAAACAAGGCCGAGGCTGGCCGCTT
TTCAGTCGCTGATATGGCCAGCCTTAACCTTGACGGCTGCACCTTGTCCTTGTTCCGCGAAGACAAGCCT
TTCGGCCCCGGCAAGTTTCTCGGTGACTGATATGAAAGACCAAAAGGACAAGCAGACCGGCGACCTGCTG
GCCAGCCCTGACGCTGTACGCCAAGCGCGATATGCCGAGCGCATGAAGGCCAAAGGGATGCGTCAGCGCA
AGTTCTGGCTGACCGACGACGAATACGAGGCGCTGCGCGAGTGCCTGGAAGAACTCAGAGCGGCGCAGGG
CGGGGGTAGTGACCCCGCCAGCGCCTAACCACCAACTGCCTGCAAAGGAGGCAATCAATGGCTACCCATA
AGCCTATCAATATTCTGGAGGCGTTCGCAGCAGCGCCGCCACCGCTGGACTACGTTTTGCCCAACATGGT
GGCCGGTACGGTCGGGGCGCTGGTGTCGCCCGGTGGTGCCGGTAAATCCATGCTGGCCCTGCAACTGGCC
GCACAGATTGCAGGCGGGCCGGATCTGCTGGAGGTGGGCGAACTGCCCACCGGCCCGGTGATCTACCTGC
CCGCCGAAGACCCGCCCACCGCCATTCATCACCGCCTGCACGCCCTTGGGGCGCACCTCAGCGCCGAGGA
ACGGCAAGCCGTGGCTGACGGCCTGCTGATCCAGCCGCTGATCGGCAGCCTGCCCAACATCATGGCCCCG
GAGTGGTTCGACGGCCTCAAGCGCGCCGCCGAGGGCCGCCGCCTGATGGTGCTGGACACGCTGCGCCGGT
TCCACATCGAGGAAGAAAACGCCAGCGGCCCCATGGCCCAGGTCATCGGTCGCATGGAGGCCATCGCCGC
CGATACCGGGTGCTCTATCGTGTTCCTGCACCATGCCAGCAAGGGCGCGGCCATGATGGGCGCAGGCGAC
CAGCAGCAGGCCAGCCGGGGCAGCTCGGTACTGGTCGATAACATCCGCTGGCAGTCCTACCTGTCGAGCA
TGACCAGCGCCGAGGCCGAGGAATGGGGTGTGGACGACGACCAGCGCCGGTTCTTCGTCCGCTTCGGTGT
GAGCAAGGCCAACTATGGCGCACCGTTCGCTGATCGGTGGTTCAGGCGGCATGACGGCGGGGTGCTCAAG
CCCGCCGTGCTGGAGAGGCAGCGCAAGAGCAAGGGGGTGCCCCGTGGTGAAGCCTAAGAACAAGCACAGC
CTCAGCCACGTCCGGCACGACCCGGCGCACTGTCTGGCCCCCGGCCTGTTCCGTGCCCTCAAGCGGGGCG
AGCGCAAGCGCAGCAAGCTGGACGTGACGTATGACTACGGCGACGGCAAGCGGATCGAGTTCAGCGGCCC
GGAGCCGCTGGGCGCTGATGATCTGCGCATCCTGCAAGGGCTGGTGGCCATGGCTGGGCCTAATGGCCTA
GTGCTTGGCCCGGAACCCAAGACCGAAGGCGGACGGCAGCTCCGGCTGTTCCTGGAACCCAAGTGGGAGG
CCGTCACCGCTGATGCCATGGTGGTCAAAGGTAGCTATCGGGCGCTGGCAAAGGAAATCGGGGCAGAGGT
CGATAGTGGTGGGGCGCTCAAGCACATACAGGACTGCATCGAGCGCCTTTGGAAGGTATCCATCATCGCC
CAGAATGGCCGCAAGCGGCAGGGGTTTCGGCTGCTGTCGGAGTACGCCAGCGACGAGGCGGACGGGCGCC
TGTACGTGGCCCTGAACCCCTTGATCGCGCAGGCCGTCATGGGTGGCGGCCAGCATGTGCGCATCAGCAT
GGACGAGGTGCGGGCGCTGGACAGCGAAACCGCCCGCCTGCTGCACCAGCGGCTGTGTGGCTGGATCGAC
CCCGGCAAAACCGGCAAGGCTTCCATAGATACCTTGTGCGGCTATGTCTGGCCGTCAGAGGCCAGTGGTT
CGACCATGCGCAAGCGCCGCCAGCGGGTGCGCGAGGCGTTGCCGGAGCTGGTCGCGCTGGGCTGGACGGT
AACCGAGTTCGCGGCGGGCAAGTACGACATCACCCGGCCCAAGGCGGCAGGCTGACCCCCCCCACTCTAT
TGTAAACAAGACATTTTTATCTTTTATATTCAATGGCTTATTTTCCTGCTAATTGGTAATACCATGAAAA
ATACCATGCTCAGAAAAGGCTTAACAATATTTTGAAAAATTGCCTACTGAGCGCTGCCGCACAGCTCCAT
AGGCCGCTTTCCTGGCTTTGCTTCCAGATGTATGCTCTTCTGCTCCCGAACGCCAGCAAGACGTAGCCCA
GCGCGTCGGCCAGCTTGCAATTCGCGCTAACTTACATTAATTGCGTTGCGCTCACTGCCCGCTTTCCAGT
CGGGAAACCTGTCGTGCCAGCTGCATTAATGAATCGGCCAACGCGCGGGGAGAGGCGGTTTGCGTATTGG
GCGCCAGGGTGGTTTTTCTTTTCACCAGTGAGACGGGCAACAGCTGATTGCCCTTCACCGCCTGGCCCTG
AGAGAGTTGCAGCAAGCGGTCCACGCTGGTTTGCCCCAGCAGGCGAAAATCCTGTTTGATGGTGGTTAAC
GGCGGGATATAACATGAGCTGTCTTCGGTATCGTCGTATCCCACTACCGAGATATCCGCACCAACGCGCA
GCCCGGACTCGGTAATGGCGCGCATTGCGCCCAGCGCCATCTGATCGTTGGCAACCAGCATCGCAGTGGG
AACGATGCCCTCATTCAGCATTTGCATGGTTTGTTGAAAACCGGACATGGCACTCCAGTCGCCTTCCCGT
TCCGCTATCGGCTGAATTTGATTGCGAGTGAGATATTTATGCCAGCCAGCCAGACGCAGACGCGCCGAGA
CAGAACTTAATGGGCCCGCTAACAGCGCGATTTGCTGGTGACCCAATGCGACCAGATGCTCCACGCCCAG
TCGCGTACCGTCTTCATGGGAGAAAATAATACTGTTGATGGGTGTCTGGTCAGAGACATCAAGAAATAAC
GCCGGAACATTAGTGCAGGCAGCTTCCACAGCAATGGCATCCTGGTCATCCAGCGGATAGTTAATGATCA
GCCCACTGACGCGTTGCGCGAGAAGATTGTGCACCGCCGCTTTACAGGCTTCGACGCCGCTTCGTTCTAC
CATCGACACCACCACGCTGGCACCCAGTTGATCGGCGCGAGATTTAATCGCCGCGACAATTTGCGACGGC
GCGTGCAGGGCCAGACTGGAGGTGGCAACGCCAATCAGCAACGACTGTTTGCCCGCCAGTTGTTGTGCCA
CGCGGTTGGGAATGTAATTCAGCTCCGCCATCGCCGCTTCCACTTTTTCCCGCGTTTTCGCAGAAACGTG
GCTGGCCTGGTTCACCACGCGGGAAACGGTCTGATAAGAGACACCGGCATACTCTGCGACATCGTATAAC
GTTACTGGTTTCACATTCACCACCCTGAATTGACTCTCTTCCGGGCGCTATCATGCCATACCGCGAAAGG
TTTTGCACCATTCGATGGTGTCAACGTAAATGCCGCTTCGCCTTCGCGCGCGAATTGCAAGCTGATCCGG
GCTTATCGACTGCACGGTGCACCAATGCTTCTGGCGTCAGGCAGCCATCGGAAGCTGTGGTATGGCTGTG
CAGGTCGTAAATCACTGCATAATTCGTGTCGCTCAAGGCGCACTCCCGTTCTGGATAATGTTTTTTGCGC
CGACATCATAACGGTTCTGGCAAATATTCTGAAATGAGCTGTTGACAATTAATCATCGGCTCGTATAATG
TGTGGAATTGTGAGCGGATAACAATTTCACACAGGAAACAGAATTCGAGCTCGGTACCAGGAGGAAACGA
TGCCACAATTTGATATATTATGTAAAACACCACCTAAGGTGCTTGTTCGTCAGTTTGTGGAAAGGTTTGA
AAGACCTTCAGGTGAGAAAATAGCATTATGTGCTGCTGAACTAACCTATTTATGTTGGATGATTACACAT
AACGGAACAGCAATCAAGAGAGCCACATTCATGAGCTATAATACTATCATAAGCAATTCGCTGAGTTTCG
ATATTGTCAATAAATCACTCCAGTTTAAATACAAGACGCAAAAAGCAACAATTCTGGAAGCCTCATTAAA
GAAATTGATTCCTGCTTGGGAATTTACAATTATTCCTTACTATGGACAAAAACATCAATCTGATATCACT
GATATTGTAAGTAGTTTGCAATTACAGTTCGAATCATCGGAAGAAGCAGATAAGGGAAATAGCCACAGTA
AAAAAATGCTTAAAGCACTTCTAAGTGAGGGTGAAAGCATCTGGGAGATCACTGAGAAAATACTAAATTC
GTTTGAGTATACTTCGAGATTTACAAAAACAAAAACTTTATACCAATTCCTCTTCCTAGCTACTTTCATC
AATTGTGGAAGATTCAGCGATATTAAGAACGTTGATCCGAAATCATTTAAATTAGTCCAAAATAAGTATC
TGGGAGTAATAATCCAGTGTTTAGTGACAGAGACAAAGACAAGCGTTAGTAGGCACATATACTTCTTTAG
CGCAAGGGGTAGGATCGATCCACTTGTATATTTGGATGAATTTTTGAGGAATTCTGAACCAGTCCTAAAA
CGAGTAAATAGGACCGGCAATTCTTCAAGCAATAAACAGGAATACCAATTATTAAAAGATAACTTAGTCA
GATCGTACAATAAAGCTTTGAAGAAAAATGCGCCTTATTCAATCTTTGCTATAAAAAATGGCCCAAAATC
TCACATTGGAAGACATTTGATGACCTCATTTCTTTCAATGAAGGGCCTAACGGAGTTGACTAATGTTGTG
GGAAATTGGAGCGATAAGCGTGCTTCTGCCGTGGCCAGGACAACGTATACTCATCAGATAACAGCAATAC
CTGATCACTACTTCGCACTAGTTTCTCGGTACTATGCATATGATCCAATATCAAAGGAAATGATAGCATT
GAAGGATGAGACTAATCCAATTGAGGAGTGGCAGCATATAGAACAGCTAAAGGGTAGTGCTGAAGGAAGC
ATACGATACCCCGCATGGAATGGGATAATATCACAGGAGGTACTAGACTACCTTTCATCCTACATAAATA
GACGCATATAAGTCGACCTGCAGGCATGCA
Features (pLannotate 1.2.2; 23 found; start..end, strand, type, name):
     89..204     +  ncRNA          5S rRNA: Accession: RF00001 - 5S ribosomal RNA
    208..294     +  terminator     rrnB T1 terminator: Escherichia coli rrnB; transcription terminator T1 from the E. coli rrnB gene
    386..413     +  terminator     rrnB T2 terminator: transcription terminator T2 from the E. coli rrnB gene
    432..523     +  promoter       AmpR promoter: bla
    524..940     +  CDS            AmpR (fragment): β-lactamase; bla; confers resistance to ampicillin, carbenicillin, and related antibiotics
    962..1762    -  CDS            ApmR: aminoglycoside 3-N-acetyltransferase type IV ; aac(3)IV; confers resistance to apramycin (Paget and Davies, 1996)
   2076..2516    +  CDS            bla(M) (fragment): β-lactamase lacking the signal sequence; bla(M); allows cytosolic expression of β-lactamase
   2954..3348    -  rep_origin     RSF1010 oriV: replication origin of the broad-host-range plasmid RSF1010; requires the RSF1010 RepA/B/C proteins for replication (Scholz et al., 1989)
   3378..3659    -  CDS            mobC: MOBC_ECOLX - Protein predicted: Swiss-Prot protein existence level 4. This protein is essential to promote the specific transfer of the plasmid in the presence of conjugative plasmids. From Escherichia coli.
   3690..3777    +  oriT           RSF1010 oriT: origin of transfer of the broad-host-range plasmid RSF1010 (Scholz et al., 1989)
   4606..5016    +  CDS            mobB: MOBB2_ECOLX - Protein predicted: Swiss-Prot protein existence level 4. This protein is essential to promote the specific transfer of the plasmid in the presence of conjugative plasmids. From Escherichia coli.
   5016..5987    +  CDS            RSF1010 RepB: replication protein B of the broad-host-range plasmid RSF1010 (Scholz et al., 1989); repB
   6430..6504    +  ncRNA          Plasmid R1162: Accession: RF00043 - R1162-like plasmid antisense RNA
   6498..7337    +  CDS            RSF1010 RepA: replication protein A of the broad-host-range plasmid RSF1010 (Scholz et al., 1989); repA
   7324..8175    +  CDS            RSF1010 RepC (fragment): replication protein C of the broad-host-range plasmid RSF1010 (Scholz et al., 1989); repC
   8452..9534    -  CDS            lacI: lac repressor; lacI; The lac repressor binds to the lac operator to inhibit transcription in E. coli. This inhibition can be relieved by adding lactose or isopropyl-β-D-thiogalactopyranoside (IPTG).
   9535..9612    -  promoter       lacIq promoter: lacI (mutant); In the lacIq allele, a single base change in the promoter boosts expression of the lacI gene about 10-fold.
   9665..9766    -  CDS            yciV (fragment): RNAAM_ECOLI - Also known as trpH From Escherichia coli (strain K12).
   9842..9870    +  promoter       tac promoter: strong E. coli promoter; hybrid between the trp and lac UV5 promoters
   9874..9896    +  protein_bind   lac operator (fragment): The lac repressor binds to the lac operator to inhibit transcription in E. coli. This inhibition can be relieved by adding lactose or isopropyl-β-D-thiogalactopyranoside (IPTG). lac repressor encoded by lacI
   9911..9928    +  misc_feature   MCS (fragment): pUC18/19 multiple cloning site
   9940..11211   +  CDS            FLP: site-specific recombinase FLP is a site-specific recombinase from Saccharomyces cerevisiae. Recombination occurs at FRT sequences.
  11211..5       +  misc_feature   MCS (fragment) (across the origin): pUC18/19 multiple cloning site
