[The description below was written by a language model from this plasmid's Addgene catalogue record and pLannotate feature annotations shown in this document.]
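Description:
pAT03-Apr is an 11.2 kb broad-host-range bacterial expression plasmid built on the pAT03 backbone. It delivers FLP recombinase into Acinetobacter baumannii to remove resistance markers left behind by RecET-mediated recombineering. Replication depends on the RSF1010 system: the annotated sequence carries the RSF1010 oriV together with the RepA, RepB and RepC replication proteins it requires (RepC is called as a fragment). This system lets the plasmid be maintained in a wide range of Gram-negative hosts as well as in the E. coli cloning strain. The RSF1010 oriT and the mobB and mobC genes are also present, so the plasmid should be mobilisable by conjugation when a helper conjugative plasmid is supplied. Selection is by apramycin, through the aac(3)IV acetyltransferase gene. In the feature table this gene sits between two partial β-lactamase fragments, which suggests that the apramycin cassette was inserted into, and disrupts, the original ampicillin resistance gene. The catalogue accordingly lists apramycin as the only selection.

The payload is the Saccharomyces cerevisiae FLP site-specific recombinase coding sequence, introduced by Gibson cloning between remnants of a pUC-type multiple cloning site. It lies downstream of the hybrid tac promoter and a lac operator, and is followed by the rrnB T1 and T2 transcription terminators. A lacI gene driven by the lacIq promoter supplies the lac repressor, so FLP expression is repressed until induced with IPTG. Once expressed, FLP catalyses recombination between FRT sites. This excises an FRT-flanked selection marker from a chromosomal locus edited by recombineering, leaving a markerless mutant. The associated publication concerns mutations involved in colistin resistance in A. baumannii, consistent with use of the plasmid in constructing such strains.
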