Addgene plasmid #154756: pAT03-Apr
Purpose: For curing of the resistance marker of RecET recombinase system in Acinetobacter baumannii, Aprar
Depositing lab: Sheng Yang. Depositing organization: CAS Center for Excellence in Molecular Plant Sciences ("CEMPS"). Publication: New Mutations Involved in Colistin Resistance in Acinetobacter baumannii. Sun B, Liu H, Jiang Y, Shao L, Yang S, Chen D. mSphere. 2020 Apr 1;5(2). pii: 5/2/e00895-19. doi: 10.1128/mSphere.00895-19. PubMed 32238571.
Backbone
  Vector backbone: pAT03
  Vector type: Bacterial Expression
Growth in bacteria
  Bacterial resistance: Apramycin, 25 μg/mL
  Growth temperature: 37°C
  Growth strain: DH5alpha
  Copy number: High Copy
Gene/Insert
  Gene/Insert name: FLP recombinase
  Cloning method: Gibson Cloning
  Sequencing primers: 5′ unknown
Terms and licenses: Academic/Nonprofit Terms; Industry Terms: Not Available to Industry
How to cite: pAT03-Apr was a gift from Sheng Yang (Addgene plasmid # 154756 ; http://n2t.net/addgene:154756 ; RRID:Addgene_154756)
